>Addgene plasmid #127408 | FLAG-MBP1-E322TAG-E309C-W340A.pcDNA3-k | addgene full sequence | sequence record 247971 | Addgene NGS Result
AATTGCATGAAGAATCTGCTTAGGGTTAGGCGTTTTGCGCTGCTTCGCGATGTACGGGCCAGATATACGC
GTTGACATTGATTATTGACTAGTTATTAATAGTAATCAATTACGGGGTCATTAGTTCATAGCCCATATAT
GGAGTTCCGCGTTACATAACTTACGGTAAATGGCCCGCCTGGCTGACCGCCCAACGACCCCCGCCCATTG
ACGTCAATAATGACGTATGTTCCCATAGTAACGCCAATAGGGACTTTCCATTGACGTCAATGGGTGGAGT
ATTTACGGTAAACTGCCCACTTGGCAGTACATCAAGTGTATCATATGCCAAGTACGCCCCCTATTGACGT
CAATGACGGTAAATGGCCCGCCTGGCATTATGCCCAGTACATGACCTTATGGGACTTTCCTACTTGGCAG
TACATCTACGTATTAGTCATCGCTATTACCATGGTGATGCGGTTTTGGCAGTACATCAATGGGCGTGGAT
AGCGGTTTGACTCACGGGGATTTCCAAGTCTCCACCCCATTGACGTCAATGGGAGTTTGTTTTGGCACCA
AAATCAACGGGACTTTCCAAAATGTCGTAACAACTCCGCCCCATTGACGCAAATGGGCGGTAGGCGTGTA
CGGTGGGAGGTCTATATAAGCAGAGCTCTCTGGCTAACTAGAGAACCCACTGCTTACTGGCTTATCGAAA
TTAATACGACTCACTATAGGGAGACCCAAGCTTGATAGCGCACTCAGGCTCACTAGTAACGGCCGCCAGT
GTGCTGGAAAGCAGCTCCAAGGCACTTGCTCCATTTGGGGTGTGCCTGCACCTAGCTGGTTGCAAATTGG
GCCACAGAGGATCTGGCCACCGCCACCATGGACTACAAGGACGATGATGACAAGAAGATCGAGGAGGGGA
AGCTGGTCATCTGGATCAACGGCGACAAGGGCTACAACGGGCTTGCTGAGGTCGGAAAGAAGTTCGAGAA
GGACACCGGAATCAAGGTCACCGTGGAGCACCCTGATAAGCTGGAGGAGAAGTTCCCACAGGTGGCAGCT
ACCGGAGACGGACCTGATATCATCTTCTGGGCACACGACAGATTCGGAGGCTACGCTCAGTCCGGCCTTC
TTGCTGAAATCACTCCTGACAAGGCATTCCAGGACAAGCTGTACCCTTTCACCTGGGACGCAGTCAGGTA
CAACGGCAAGTTGATCGCTTACCCTATCGCCGTGGAGGCTTTGTCCTTGATCTACAACAAAGACCTCCTG
CCTAACCCCCCAAAAACCTGGGAGGAGATCCCCGCTCTGGACAAGGAGCTGAAGGCCAAGGGAAAGTCTG
CCCTGATGTTCAACCTGCAGGAGCCATACTTTACCTGGCCACTGATCGCTGCCGATGGGGGGTACGCTTT
TAAGTACGAGAACGGCAAATACGACATTAAGGACGTGGGCGTGGACAACGCCGGCGCCAAAGCCGGGTTG
ACTTTCCTGGTGGATCTGATTAAGAACAAGCATATGAACGCCGATACCGATTACTCCATTGCCGAGGCCG
CCTTTAACAAGGGCGAGACAGCCATGACAATTAACGGGCCCTGGGCCTGGTCAAACATCGATACAAGCAA
GGTGAACTACGGGGTCACAGTCCTGCCCACATTTAAGGGGCAGCCCAGCAAACCCTTTGTGGGGGTGCTG
AGCGCAGGGATTAACGCCGCCAGTCCAAATAAGGAGCTCGCCAAGGAATTTCTCGAAAACTACCTCCTCA
CAGATGAGGGGCTCGAGGCCGTGAACAAGGATAAGCCCCTCGGCGCCGTCGCCCTCAAAAGCTATGAATG
CGAGCTGGTGAAGGATCCAAGGATTGCCGCCACTATGTAGAACGCCCAGAAGGGGGAAATTATGCCCAAC
ATTCCCCAGATGTCCGCCTTTGCGTATGCCGTGCGGACTGCCGTGATTAATGCCGCCAGCGGCCGGCAAA
CTGTCGATGAGGCCCTGAAAGATGCCCAGACACGCATTACAAAATGAGCGGCCGCTCGAGCATGCATCTA
GAGGGCCCTATTCTATAGTGTCACCTAAATGCTAGAGCTCGCTGATCAGCCTCGACTGTGCCTTCTAGTT
GCCAGCCATCTGTTGTTTGCCCCTCCCCCGTGCCTTCCTTGACCCTGGAAGGTGCCACTCCCACTGTCCT
TTCCTAATAAAATGAGGAAATTGCATCGCATTGTCTGAGTAGGTGTCATTCTATTCTGGGGGGTGGGGTG
GGGCAGGACAGCAAGGGGGAGGATTGGGAAGACAATAGCAGGCATGCTGGGGATGCGGTGGGCTCTATGG
CTTCTGAGGCGGAAAGAACCAGCTGGGGCTCTAGGGGGTATCCCC
[124 nt withheld, positions 2356-2479]
C
[91 nt withheld, positions 2481-2571]
A
[49 nt withheld, positions 2573-2621]
CCTTTGACGTTGGAGTCCACGTTCTTT
[37 nt withheld, positions 2649-2685]
ACCCTATCTCGGTCTATTCTTTTGATTTATAAGGGATTTTGCCGATTTCGGCCTATTGGTTAAAAAATGA
GCTGATTTAACAAAAATTTAACGCGAATTAATTCTGTGGAATGTGTGTCAGTTAGGGTGTGGAAAGTCCC
CAGGCTCCCCAGCAGGCAGAAGTATGCAAAGCATGCATCTCAATTAGTCAGCAACCAGGTGTGGAAAGTC
CCCAGGCTCCCCAGCAGGCAGAAGTATGCAAAGCATGCATCTCAATTAGTCAGCAACCATAGTCCCGCCC
CTAACTCCGCCCATCCCGCCCCTAACTCCGCCCAGTTCCGCCCATTCTCCGCCCCATGGCTGACTAATTT
TTTTTATTTATGCAGAGGCCGAGGCCGCCTCTGCCTCTGAGCTATTCCAGAAGTAGTGAGGAGGCTTTTT
TGGAGGCCTAGGCTTTTGCAAAAAGCTCCCGGGAGCTTGTATATCCATTTTCGGATCTGATCAAGAGACA
GGATGAGGATCGTTTCGCATGATTGAACAAGATGGATTGCACGCAGGTTCTCCGGCCGCTTGGGTGGAGA
GGCTATTCGGCTATGACTGGGCACAACAGACAATCGGCTGCTCTGATGCCGCCGTGTTCCGGCTGTCAGC
GCAGGGGCGCCCGGTTCTTTTTGTCAAGACCGACCTGTCCGGTGCCCTGAATGAACTGCAGGACGAGGCA
GCGCGGCTATCGTGGCTGGCCACGACGGGCGTTCCTTGCGCAGCTGTGCTCGACGTTGTCACTGAAGCGG
GAAGGGACTGGCTGCTATTGGGCGAAGTGCCGGGGCAGGATCTCCTGTCATCTCACCTTGCTCCTGCCGA
GAAAGTATCCATCATGGCTGATGCAATGCGGCGGCTGCATACGCTTGATCCGGCTACCTGCCCATTCGAC
CACCAAGCGAAACATCGCATCGAGCGAGCACGTACTCGGATGGAAGCCGGTCTTGTCGATCAGGATGATC
TGGACGAAGAGCATCAGGGGCTCGCGCCAGCCGAACTGTTCGCCAGGCTCAAGGCGCGCATGCCCGACGG
CGAGGATCTCGTCGTGACCCATGGCGATGCCTGCTTGCCGAATATCATGGTGGAAAATGGCCGCTTTTCT
GGATTCATCGACTGTGGCCGGCTGGGTGTGGCGGACCGCTATCAGGACATAGCGTTGGCTACCCGTGATA
TTGCTGAAGAGCTTGGCGGCGAATGGGCTGACCGCTTCCTCGTGCTTTACGGTATCGCCGCTCCCGATTC
GCAGCGCATCGCCTTCTATCGCCTTCTTGACGAGTTCTTCTGAGCGGGACTCTGGGGTTCGAAATGACCG
ACCAAGCGACGCCCAACCTGCCATCACGAGATTTCGATTCCACCGCCGCCTTCTATGAAAGGTTGGGCTT
CGGAATCGTTTTCCGGGACGCCGGCTGGATGATCCTCCAGCGCGGGGATCTCATGCTGGAGTTCTTCGCC
CACCCCAACTTGTTTATTGCAGCTTATAATGGTTACAAATAAAGCAATAGCATCACAAATTTCACAAATA
AAGCATTTTTTTCACTGCATTCTAGTTGTGGTTTGTCCAAACTCATCAATGTATCTTATCATGTCTGTAT
ACCGTCGACCTCTAGCTAGAGCTTGGCGTAATCATGGTCATAGCTGTTTCCTGTGTGAAATTGTTATCCG
CTCACAATTCCACACAACATACGAGCCGGAAGCATAAAGTGTAAAGCCTGGGGTGCCTAATGAGTGAGCT
AACTCACATTAATTGCGTTGCGCTCACTGCCCGCTTTCCAGTCGGGAAACCTGTCGTGCCAGCTGCATTA
ATGAATCGGCCAACGCGCGGGGAGAGGCGGTTTGCGTATTGGGCGCTCTTCCGCTTCCTCGCTCACTGAC
TCGCTGCGCTCGGTCGTTCGGCTGCGGCGAGCGGTATCAGCTCACTCAAAGGCGGTAATACGGTTATCCA
CAGAATCAGGGGATAACGCAGGAAAGAACATGTGAGCAAAAGGCCAGCAAAAGGCCAGGAACCGTAAAAA
GGCCGCGTTGCTGGCGTTTTTCCATAGGCTCCGCCCCCCTGACGAGCATCACAAAAATCGACGCTCAAGT
CAGAGGTGGCGAAACCCGACAGGACTATAAAGATACCAGGCGTTTCCCCCTGGAAGCTCCCTCGTGCGCT
CTCCTGTTCCGACCCTGCCGCTTACCGGATACCTGTCCGCCTTTCTCCCTTCGGGAAGCGTGGCGCTTTC
TCATAGCTCACGCTGTAGGTATCTCAGTTCGGTGTAGGTCGTTCGCTCCAAGCTGGGCTGTGTGCACGAA
CCCCCCGTTCAGCCCGACCGCTGCGCCTTATCCGGTAACTATCGTCTTGAGTCCAACCCGGTAAGACACG
ACTTATCGCCACTGGCAGCAGCCACTGGTAACAGGATTAGCAGAGCGAGGTATGTAGGCGGTGCTACAGA
GTTCTTGAAGTGGTGGCCTAACTACGGCTACACTAGAAGAACAGTATTTGGTATCTGCGCTCTGCTGAAG
CCAGTTACCTTCGGAAAAAGAGTTGGTAGCTCTTGATCCGGCAAACAAACCACCGCTGGTAGCGGTGGTT
TTTTTGTTTGCAAGCAGCAGATTACGCGCAGAAAAAAAGGATCTCAAGAAGATCCTTTGATCTTTTCTAC
GGGGTCTGACGCTCAGTGGAACGAAAACTCACGTTAAGGGATTTTGGTCATGAGATTATCAAAAAGGATC
TTCACCTAGATCCTTTTAAATTAAAAATGAAGTTTTAAATCAATCTAAAGTATATATGAGTAAACTTGGT
CTGACAGTTACCAATGCTTAATCAGTGAGGCACCTATCTCAGCGATCTGTCTATTTCGTTCATCCATAGT
TGCCTGACTCCCCGTCGTGTAGATAACTACGATACGGGAGGGCTTACCATCTGGCCCCAGTGCTGCAATG
ATACCGCGAGACCCACGCTCACCGGCTCCAGATTTATCAGCAATAAACCAGCCAGCCGGAAGGGCCGAGC
GCAGAAGTGGTCCTGCAACTTTATCCGCCTCCATCCAGTCTATTAATTGTTGCCGGGAAGCTAGAGTAAG
TAGTTCGCCAGTTAATAGTTTGCGCAACGTTGTTGCCATTGCTACAGGCATCGTGGTGTCACGCTCGTCG
TTTGGTATGGCTTCATTCAGCTCCGGTTCCCAACGATCAAGGCGAGTTACATGATCCCCCATGTTGTGCA
AAAAAGCGGTTAGCTCCTTCGGTCCTCCGATCGTTGTCAGAAGTAAGTTGGCCGCAGTGTTATCACTCAT
GGTTATGGCAGCACTGCATAATTCTCTTACTGTCATGCCATCCGTAAGATGCTTTTCTGTGACTGGTGAG
TACTCAACCAAGTCATTCTGAGAATAGTGTATGCGGCGACCGAGTTGCTCTTGCCCGGCGTCAATACGGG
ATAATACCGCGCCACATAGCAGAACTTTAAAAGTGCTCATCATTGGAAAACGTTCTTCGGGGCGAAAACT
CTCAAGGATCTTACCGCTGTTGAGATCCAGTTCGATGTAACCCACTCGTGCACCCAACTGATCTTCAGCA
TCTTTTACTTTCACCAGCGTTTCTGGGTGAGCAAAAACAGGAAGGCAAAATGCCGCAAAAAAGGGAATAA
GGGCGACACGGAAATGTTGAATACTCATACTCTTCCTTTTTCAATATTATTGAAGCATTTATCAGGGTTA
TTGTCTCATGAGCGGATACATATTTGAATGTATTTAGAAAAATAAACAAATAGGGGTTCCGCGCACATTT
CCCCGAAAAGTGCCACCTGACGTCGACGGATCGGGAGATCTCCCGATCCCCTATGGTGCACTCTCAGTAC
AATCTGCTCTGATGCCGCATAGTTAAGCCAGTATCTGCTCCCTGCTTGTGTGTTGGAGGTCGCTGAGTAG
TGCGCGAGCAAAATTTAAGCTACAACAAGGCAAGGCTTGACCGAC
Features (pLannotate 1.2.2; 21 found; start..end, strand, type, name):
     74..453     +  enhancer       CMV enhancer: human cytomegalovirus immediate early enhancer
    454..657     +  promoter       CMV promoter: human cytomegalovirus (CMV) immediate early promoter
    653..686     +  LTR            5' LTR (truncated) (fragment): truncated 5' long terminal repeat (LTR) from HIV-1
    702..720     +  promoter       T7 promoter: promoter for bacteriophage T7 RNA polymerase
    856..2004    +  CDS            malE: MALE_ECO57 - Experimental evidence at protein level: Swiss-Prot protein existence level 1. Part of the ABC transporter complex MalEFGK involved in maltose/maltodextrin import. Binds maltose and higher maltodextrins. From Escherichia coli O157:H7.
   2042..2060    -  promoter       SP6 promoter: promoter for bacteriophage SP6 RNA polymerase
   2086..2310    +  polyA_signal   bGH poly(A) signal: bovine growth hormone polyadenylation signal
   2314..2335    +  promoter       SV40 promoter (fragment): SV40 enhancer and early promoter
   2356..2784    +  rep_origin     f1 ori (sequence partly withheld): f1 bacteriophage origin of replication; arrow indicates direction of (+) strand synthesis
   2798..3127    +  promoter       SV40 promoter: SV40 enhancer and early promoter
   3194..3985    +  CDS            neo: KKA2_KLEPN - Also known as kan, nptII. Experimental evidence at protein level: Swiss-Prot protein existence level 1. Resistance to kanamycin, neomycin, paromomycin, ribostamycin, butirosin and gentamicin B. From Klebsiella pneumoniae.
   4009..4167    +  CDS            ble (fragment): BLE_KLEPN - Experimental evidence at protein level: Swiss-Prot protein existence level 1. Binding protein with a strong affinity to the bleomycin family of antibiotics. Binds to CL990; an antimitotic-antibiotic compound. From Klebsiella pneumoniae.
   4162..4283    +  polyA_signal   SV40 poly(A) signal: SV40 polyadenylation signal
   4356..4372    -  protein_bind   lac operator: The lac repressor binds to the lac operator to inhibit transcription in E. coli. This inhibition can be relieved by adding lactose or isopropyl-β-D-thiogalactopyranoside (IPTG). lac repressor encoded by lacI
   4380..4410    -  promoter       lac promoter: promoter for the E. coli lac operon
   4425..4446    -  protein_bind   CAP binding site: CAP binding activates transcription in the presence of cAMP. E. coli catabolite activator protein
   4459..4551    -  CDS            lacI (fragment): lac repressor; lacI; The lac repressor binds to the lac operator to inhibit transcription in E. coli. This inhibition can be relieved by adding lactose or isopropyl-β-D-thiogalactopyranoside (IPTG).
   4734..5322    -  rep_origin     ori: high-copy-number ColE1/pMB1/pBR322/pUC origin of replication
   5493..6353    -  CDS            AmpR: β-lactamase; bla; confers resistance to ampicillin, carbenicillin, and related antibiotics
   6354..6458    -  promoter       AmpR promoter: bla
   6517..6569    -  misc_feature   bom (fragment): basis of mobility region from pBR322
