[The description below was written by a language model from this plasmid's Addgene catalogue record and pLannotate feature annotations shown in this document.]
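Description:
FLAG-MBP1-E322TAG-E309C-W340A.pcDNA3-k is a mammalian expression plasmid of about 6.65 kb built on the pcDNA3 backbone, modified by addition of a Kozak sequence. It is propagated in E. coli through a high-copy ColE1/pUC-type origin with ampicillin selection (AmpR under its own bla promoter). It also carries an f1 origin for single-stranded DNA production. For selection in mammalian cells, an SV40 enhancer/early promoter drives a neomycin phosphotransferase gene terminated by the SV40 poly(A) signal, conferring G418 resistance. The automated annotation also reports several short fragments (HIV-1 LTR, ble, lacI, bom), which appear to be backbone remnants or partial matches rather than functional parts.

The payload is a roughly 1.3 kb maltose binding protein (MBP, E. coli malE) coding sequence, based on the pMAL-c5x amino acid sequence and codon optimized for mammalian cells. It was cloned between HindIII and NotI sites and carries an N-terminal FLAG tag. Expression is driven by the CMV enhancer and immediate early promoter and terminated by the bovine growth hormone poly(A) signal. T7 and SP6 promoters flank the insert. Three changes are engineered into MBP. Codon 322 is replaced by an amber (TAG) stop codon that serves as the site for noncanonical amino acid incorporation, which generally depends on a separately supplied suppressor tRNA/synthetase pair not present on this plasmid. E309C introduces a cysteine, whose intended role the record does not state. W340A lowers MBP's affinity for endogenous ligands. The associated publication concerns visualizing protein conformational dynamics in solution and at the cell membrane, and the construct's design suits site-specific labelling of MBP for such studies.
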