Addgene plasmid #127408: FLAG-MBP1-E322TAG-E309C-W340A.pcDNA3-k
Purpose: Expresses MBP in mammalian cells. Amber codon at AA# 322 as a noncanonical amino acid incorporation site
Depositing lab: Sharona Gordon. Depositing organization: University of Washington. Publication: Visualizing conformational dynamics of proteins in solution and at the cell membrane. Gordon SE, Munari M, Zagotta WN. Elife. 2018 Jun 20;7. pii: 37248. doi: 10.7554/eLife.37248. 37248 PubMed 29923827.
Backbone
  Vector backbone: pcDNA3
  Backbone manufacturer: Invitrogen
  Backbone size w/o insert (bp): 5370
  Total vector size (bp): 6651
  Modifications to backbone: Addition of Kozak Sequence
  Vector type: Mammalian Expression
  Selectable markers: Neomycin (select with G418)
Growth in bacteria
  Bacterial resistance: Ampicillin, 100 μg/mL
  Growth temperature: 37°C
  Growth strain: DH5alpha
  Copy number: High Copy
Gene/Insert
  Gene/Insert name: Maltose Binding Protein (alt name: MBP)
  Insert size (bp): 1281
  Mutation: Amino acid mutations: E322 to Amber codon, E309C and W340A
  Promoter: CMV
  Tag / fusion protein: FLAG (N terminal on insert)
  Cloning method: Restriction Enzyme; 5′ cloning site Hind III (not destroyed); 3′ cloning site Not I (not destroyed)
  Sequencing primers: 5′ TAATACGACTCACTATAGGG; 3′ GACAGTGGGAGTGGCACCTT
Resource information
  A portion of this plasmid was derived from a plasmid made by: The amino acid sequence of MBP was based on the pMAL-c5x vector (New England Biolabs) and was codon optimized for mammalian cell expression.
Terms and licenses: Academic/Nonprofit Terms; Industry Terms: Not Available to Industry
Depositor comments: W340A was introduced to reduce the affinity of MBP for endogenous ligands.
How to cite: FLAG-MBP1-E322TAG-E309C-W340A.pcDNA3-k was a gift from Sharona Gordon (Addgene plasmid # 127408 ; http://n2t.net/addgene:127408 ; RRID:Addgene_127408)
